Addgene plasmid #186371: pDEST-Spe3-Venus-RfA
Purpose: (Empty Backbone) Destination vector for the expression of a fluorescent fusion of N-ter Venus and a protein of interest into embryos, by mRNA microinjection
Depositing lab: Patrick Lemaire. Depositing organization: CNRS UMR 5237, Centre de Recherche en Biologie cellulaire de Montpellier. Publication: A multicassette Gateway vector set for high throughput and comparative analyses in ciona and vertebrate embryos. Roure A, Rothbacher U, Robin F, Kalmar E, Ferone G, Lamy C, Missero C, Mueller F, Lemaire P. PLoS One. 2007. 2(9):e916. 10.1371/journal.pone.0000916 PubMed 17878951.
Backbone
  Vector backbone: pDEST-Spe3-RfA
  Backbone manufacturer: PMID: 17878951
  Backbone size (bp): 5610
  Vector type: Gateway destination vector
Growth in bacteria
  Bacterial resistance: Chloramphenicol and Ampicillin, 25 & 100 μg/mL
  Growth temperature: 37°C
  Growth strain: ccdB Survival
  Copy number: High Copy
Gene/Insert
  Gene/Insert name: None
Terms and licenses: Academic/Nonprofit Terms; Industry Terms: Not Available to Industry
Depositor comments: Gateway destination vector for mRNA production to overexpress a protein of interest following microinjection into ascidian eggs. Likely to be useful for zebrafish, Xenopus, urchin and cnidarian (Clytia, Nematostella...) overexpression studies as well. Backbone was modified by insertion of N terminal Venus tag at Stu I restriction site
How to cite: pDEST-Spe3-Venus-RfA was a gift from Patrick Lemaire (Addgene plasmid # 186371 ; http://n2t.net/addgene:186371 ; RRID:Addgene_186371)
