[The description below was written by a language model from this plasmid's Addgene catalogue record and pLannotate feature annotations shown in this document.]
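Description:
pDEST-Spe3-Venus-RfA is an empty Gateway destination vector for making synthetic mRNA that encodes a protein of interest fused at its N-terminus to the yellow fluorescent protein Venus. It was derived from pDEST-Spe3-RfA by inserting the Venus coding sequence at a StuI site. The plasmid replicates in E. coli from a high-copy ColE1/pUC-type origin and also carries an f1 phage origin. It is selected with ampicillin (backbone β-lactamase gene) and chloramphenicol (CmR gene inside the Gateway cassette). Because the cassette contains the toxic ccdB gene, the unrecombined vector must be maintained in a ccdB-tolerant strain.

The expression unit lies on the minus strand of the annotated sequence. It reads, in order, T3 promoter, Xenopus β-globin 5'-UTR, Venus, attR1, the CmR/ccdB counter-selection cassette (with a ccdA fragment), attR2 and a fragment of the Xenopus β-globin 3'-UTR. An LR recombination with an entry clone replaces the region between the attR sites with the gene of interest, placing it downstream of Venus, and loss of ccdB selects for recombinants. T3 RNA polymerase can then transcribe a fusion mRNA in vitro, with the globin UTRs expected to support translation and stability in embryos. A T7 promoter sits at the opposite end facing into the cassette, and lacZα, lac promoter/operator and lacI remnants are left over from the cloning backbone.

The depositor describes it for overexpression by mRNA microinjection into ascidian eggs, and suggests it is likely useful in zebrafish, Xenopus, sea urchin and cnidarian embryos. The annotated sequence is labelled a partial NGS result of 5,566 nt. That is slightly shorter than the 5,610 bp listed for the backbone alone, so it may not cover the whole plasmid.
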