Features (pLannotate 1.2.2; 21 found; start..end, strand, type, name):
    453..610     -  CDS            lacZα (fragment): LacZα fragment of β-galactosidase; lacZ fragment
    613..631     +  promoter       T7 promoter: promoter for bacteriophage T7 RNA polymerase
    686..800     -  3'UTR          Xenopus globin 3'-UTR (fragment): 3'-UTR of the major beta-globin gene of Xenopus laevis
    842..966     +  protein_bind   attR2: mutant version of attR; recombination site for the Gateway® LR reaction LR Clonase™
   1010..1312    -  CDS            ccdB: CCDB_ECOLI - Also known as G, letB, letD. Experimental evidence at protein level: Swiss-Prot protein existence level 1. Toxic component of a type II toxin-antitoxin (TA) system, functioning in plasmid maintainence. Responsible for the post- segregational killing (PSK) of plasmid-free cells, also referred to as a plasmid addiction system. Half-life of over 2 hours. Cell killing by CcdB is accompanied by filamentation, defects in chromosome and plasmid segregation, defects in cell division, formation of anucleate cells, decreased DNA synthesis and plasmid loss. Interferes with the activity of DN
   1317..1475    -  CDS            ccdA (fragment): CCDA_ECO57 - Also known as H, letA. Experimental evidence at protein level: Swiss-Prot protein existence level 1. Antitoxin component of a type II toxin-antitoxin (TA) system which inhibits the post-segregational killing (PSK) of plasmid-free cells, also referred to as a plasmid addiction system. Binds to and blocks the activity of CcdB; will also remove bound CcdB protein from the CcdB-GyrA complex by forming a CcdA-CcdB complex, a process termed rejuvenation. Functions as a transcriptional corepressor for the ccdAB operon, repression also requires CcdB (By similarity). From Escherichia coli
   1654..2313    -  CDS            CmR: chloramphenicol acetyltransferase; cat; confers resistance to chloramphenicol
   2314..2343    -  promoter       cat promoter (fragment): promoter of the E. coli cat gene encoding chloramphenicol acetyltransferase
   2367..2397    -  promoter       lac UV5 promoter: E. coli lac promoter with an "up" mutation
   2422..2546    -  protein_bind   attR1: mutant version of attR; recombination site for the Gateway® LR reaction LR Clonase™
   2559..3275    -  CDS            Venus: Venus is a basic (constitutively fluorescent) yellow fluorescent protein published in 2002, derived from Aequorea victoria. It is reported to be a rapidly-maturing weak dimer with moderate acid sensitivity.
   3300..3342    -  5'UTR          Xenopus globin 5'-UTR: translational enhancer from the 5'-UTR of the major beta-globin gene of Xenopus laevis
   3367..3385    -  promoter       T3 promoter: promoter for bacteriophage T3 RNA polymerase
   3430..3446    -  protein_bind   lac operator: The lac repressor binds to the lac operator to inhibit transcription in E. coli. This inhibition can be relieved by adding lactose or isopropyl-β-D-thiogalactopyranoside (IPTG). lac repressor encoded by lacI
   3454..3484    -  promoter       lac promoter: promoter for the E. coli lac operon
   3499..3520    -  protein_bind   CAP binding site: CAP binding activates transcription in the presence of cAMP. E. coli catabolite activator protein
   3533..3625    -  CDS            lacI (fragment): lac repressor; lacI; The lac repressor binds to the lac operator to inhibit transcription in E. coli. This inhibition can be relieved by adding lactose or isopropyl-β-D-thiogalactopyranoside (IPTG).
   3808..4396    -  rep_origin     ori: high-copy-number ColE1/pMB1/pBR322/pUC origin of replication
   4567..5427    -  CDS            AmpR: β-lactamase; bla; confers resistance to ampicillin, carbenicillin, and related antibiotics
   5428..5532    -  promoter       AmpR promoter: bla
   5559..421     +  rep_origin     f1 ori (across the origin) (sequence partly withheld): f1 bacteriophage origin of replication; arrow indicates direction of (+) strand synthesis
>Addgene plasmid #186371 | pDEST-Spe3-Venus-RfA | addgene full sequence | sequence record 373582 | Addgene Partial NGS Result
[116 nt withheld, positions 1-116]
C
[91 nt withheld, positions 118-208]
A
[49 nt withheld, positions 210-258]
CCTTTGACGTTGGAGTCCACGTTCTTT
[37 nt withheld, positions 286-322]
ACCCTATCTCGGTCTATTCTTTTGATTTATAAGGGATTTTGCCGATTTCGGCCTATTGGTTAAAAAATGA
GCTGATTTAACAAAAATTTAACGCGAATTTTAACAAAATATTAACGCTTACAATTTGCCATTCGCCATTC
AGGCTGCGCAACTGTTGGGAAGGGCGATCGGTGCGGGCCTCTTCGCTATTACGCCAGCTGGCGAAAGGGG
GATGTGCTGCAAGGCGATTAAGTTGGGTAACGCCAGGGTTTTCCCAGTCACGACGTTGTAAAACGACGGC
CAGTGAATTGTAATACGACTCACTATAGGGCGAATTGGGTACCGGCCGACTTGGCCCTGCAGGGGGGGGG
GNNNNNNNNNNNNTTCTTTTTATTAGGAGCAGATACGAATGGCTACATTTTGGGGGACAACATTTTGTAA
AGTGTAAGTTGGTATTATGTAGCTTAGAGACTCCATTCGGGTGTTCTTGAGGCTGGTTTAGTGGTAACCA
GATCCGCGGCCGCGATATCTAAGTTTATCACCACTTTGTACAAGAAAGCTGAACGAGAAACGTAAAATGA
TATAAATATCAATATATTAAATTAGATTTTGCATAAAAAACAGACTACATAATACTGTAAAACACAACAT
ATCCAGTCACTATGGTCGACCTGCAGACTGGCTGTGTATAAGGGAGCCTGACATTTATATTCCCCAGAAC
ATCAGGTTAATGGCGTTTTTGATGTCATTTTCGCGGTGGCTGAGATCAGCCACTTCTTCCCCGATAACGG
AGACCGGCACACTGGCCATATCGGTGGTCATCATGCGCCAGCTTTCATCCCCGATATGCACCACCGGGTA
AAGTTCACGGGAGACTTTATCTGACAGCAGACGTGCACTGGCCAGGGGGATCACCATCCGTCGCCCGGGC
GTGTCAATAATATCACTCTGTACATCCACAAACAGACGATAACGGCTCTCTCTTTTATAGGTGTAAACCT
TAAACTGCATTTCACCAGCCCCTGTTCTCGTCAGCAAAAGAGCCGTTCATTTCAATAAACCGGGCGACCT
CAGCCATCCCTTCCTGATTTTCCGCTTTCCAGCGTTCGGCACGCAGACGACGGGCTTCATTCTGCATGGT
TGTGCTTACCAGACCGGAGATATTGACATCATATATGCCTTGAGCAACTGATAGCTGTCGCTGTCAACTG
TCACTGTAATACGCTGCTTCATAGCATACCTCTTTTTGACATACTTCGGGTATACATATCAGTATATATT
CTTATACCGCAAAAATCAGCGCGCAAATACGCATACTGTTATCTGGCTTTTAGTAAGCCGGATCCACGCG
TTTACGCCCCGCCCTGCCACTCATCGCAGTACTGTTGTAATTCATTAAGCATTCTGCCGACATGGAAGCC
ATCACAAACGGCATGATGAACCTGAATCGCCAGCGGCATCAGCACCTTGTCGCCTTGCGTATAATATTTG
CCCATGGTGAAAACGGGGGCGAAGAAGTTGTCCATATTGGCCACGTTTAAATCAAAACTGGTGAAACTCA
CCCAGGGATTGGCTGAGACGAAAAACATATTCTCAATAAACCCTTTAGGGAAATAGGCCAGGTTTTCACC
GTAACACGCCACATCTTGCGAATATATGTGTAGAAACTGCCGGAAATCGTCGTGGTATTCACTCCAGAGC
GATGAAAACGTTTCAGTTTGCTCATGGAAAACGGTGTAACAAGGGTGAACACTATCCCATATCACCAGCT
CACCGTCTTTCATTGCCATACGGAATTCCGGATGAGCATTCATCAGGCGGGCAAGAATGTGAATAAAGGC
CGGATAAAACTTGTGCTTATTTTTCTTTACGGTCTTTAAAAAGGCCGTAATATCCAGCTGAACGGTCTGG
TTATAGGTACATTGAGCAACTGACTGAAATGCCTCAAAATGTTCTTTACGATGCCATTGGGATATATCAA
CGGTGGTATATCCAGTGATTTTTTTCTCCATTTTAGCTTCCTTAGCTCCTGAAAATCTCGACGGATCCTA
ACTCAAAATCCACACATTATACGAGCCGGAAGCATAAAGTGTAAAGCCTGGGGTGCCTAATGCGGCCGCC
ATAGTGACTGGATATGTTGTGTTTTACAGTATTATGTAGTCTGTTTTTTATGCAAAATCTAATTTAATAT
ATTGATATTTATATCATTTTACGTTTCTCGTTCAGCTTTTTTGTACAAACTTGTGATAAACAAAGGCTTG
TACAGCTCGTCCATGCCGAGAGTGATCCCGGCGGCGGTCACGAACTCCAGCAGGACCATGTGATCGCGCT
TCTCGTTGGGGTCTTTGCTCAGGGCGGACTGGTAGCTCAGGTAGTGGTTGTCGGGCAGCAGCACGGGGCC
GTCGCCGATGGGGGTGTTCTGCTGGTAGTGGTCGGCGAGCTGCACGCCGCCGTCCTCGATGTTGTGGCGG
ATCTTGAAGTTGGCCTTGATGCCGTTCTTCTGCTTGTCGGCGGTGATATAGACGTTGTGGCTGTTGTAGT
TGTACTCCAGCTTGTGCCCCAGGATGTTGCCGTCCTCCTTGAAGTCGATGCCCTTCAGCTCGATGCGGTT
CACCAGGGTGTCGCCCTCGAACTTCACCTCGGCGCGGGTCTTGTAGTTGCCGTCGTCCTTGAAGAAGATG
GTGCGCTCTTGGACGTAGCCTTCGGGCATGGCGGACTTGAAGAAGTCGTGCTGCTTCATGTGGTCGGGGT
AGCGGGCGAAGCACTGCAGGCCGTAGCCCAGGGTGGTCACGAGGGTGGGCCAGGGCACGGGCAGCTTGCC
GGTGGTGCAGATCAGCTTCAGGGTCAGCTTGCCGTAGGTGGCATCGCCCTCGCCCTCGCCGGACACGCTG
AACTTGTGGCCGTTTACGTCGCCGTCCAGCTCGACCAGGATGGGCACCACCCCGGTGAACAGCTCCTCGC
CCTTGCTCACCATTTTTTCTGCCTGAATTCAGATCTGCCAAAGTTGAGCGTTTATTCTGAGCTTCTGCAA
AAAGAACAAGCAAGCTTAGCTCCAGCTTTTGTTCCCTTTAGTGAGGGTTAATTTCGAGCTTGGCGTAATC
ATGGTCATAGCTGTTTCCTGTGTGAAATTGTTATCCGCTCACAATTCCACACAACATACGAGCCGGAAGC
ATAAAGTGTAAAGCCTGGGGTGCCTAATGAGTGAGCTAACTCACATTAATTGCGTTGCGCTCACTGCCCG
CTTTCCAGTCGGGAAACCTGTCGTGCCAGCTGCATTAATGAATCGGCCAACGCGCGGGGAGAGGCGGTTT
GCGTATTGGGCGCTCTTCCGCTTCCTCGCTCACTGACTCGCTGCGCTCGGTCGTTCGGCTGCGGCGAGCG
GTATCAGCTCACTCAAAGGCGGTAATACGGTTATCCACAGAATCAGGGGATAACGCAGGAAAGAACATGT
GAGCAAAAGGCCAGCAAAAGGCCAGGAACCGTAAAAAGGCCGCGTTGCTGGCGTTTTTCCATAGGCTCCG
CCCCCCTGACGAGCATCACAAAAATCGACGCTCAAGTCAGAGGTGGCGAAACCCGACAGGACTATAAAGA
TACCAGGCGTTTCCCCCTGGAAGCTCCCTCGTGCGCTCTCCTGTTCCGACCCTGCCGCTTACCGGATACC
TGTCCGCCTTTCTCCCTTCGGGAAGCGTGGCGCTTTCTCATAGCTCACGCTGTAGGTATCTCAGTTCGGT
GTAGGTCGTTCGCTCCAAGCTGGGCTGTGTGCACGAACCCCCCGTTCAGCCCGACCGCTGCGCCTTATCC
GGTAACTATCGTCTTGAGTCCAACCCGGTAAGACACGACTTATCGCCACTGGCAGCAGCCACTGGTAACA
GGATTAGCAGAGCGAGGTATGTAGGCGGTGCTACAGAGTTCTTGAAGTGGTGGCCTAACTACGGCTACAC
TAGAAGAACAGTATTTGGTATCTGCGCTCTGCTGAAGCCAGTTACCTTCGGAAAAAGAGTTGGTAGCTCT
TGATCCGGCAAACAAACCACCGCTGGTAGCGGTGGTTTTTTTGTTTGCAAGCAGCAGATTACGCGCAGAA
AAAAAGGATCTCAAGAAGATCCTTTGATCTTTTCTACGGGGTCTGACGCTCAGTGGAACGAAAACTCACG
TTAAGGGATTTTGGTCATGAGATTATCAAAAAGGATCTTCACCTAGATCCTTTTAAATTAAAAATGAAGT
TTTAAATCAATCTAAAGTATATATGAGTAAACTTGGTCTGACAGTTACCAATGCTTAATCAGTGAGGCAC
CTATCTCAGCGATCTGTCTATTTCGTTCATCCATAGTTGCCTGACTCCCCGTCGTGTAGATAACTACGAT
ACGGGAGGGCTTACCATCTGGCCCCAGTGCTGCAATGATACCGCGAGACCCACGCTCACCGGCTCCAGAT
TTATCAGCAATAAACCAGCCAGCCGGAAGGGCCGAGCGCAGAAGTGGTCCTGCAACTTTATCCGCCTCCA
TCCAGTCTATTAATTGTTGCCGGGAAGCTAGAGTAAGTAGTTCGCCAGTTAATAGTTTGCGCAACGTTGT
TGCCATTGCTACAGGCATCGTGGTGTCACGCTCGTCGTTTGGTATGGCTTCATTCAGCTCCGGTTCCCAA
CGATCAAGGCGAGTTACATGATCCCCCATGTTGTGCAAAAAAGCGGTTAGCTCCTTCGGTCCTCCGATCG
TTGTCAGAAGTAAGTTGGCCGCAGTGTTATCACTCATGGTTATGGCAGCACTGCATAATTCTCTTACTGT
CATGCCATCCGTAAGATGCTTTTCTGTGACTGGTGAGTACTCAACCAAGTCATTCTGAGAATAGTGTATG
CGGCGACCGAGTTGCTCTTGCCCGGCGTCAATACGGGATAATACCGCGCCACATAGCAGAACTTTAAAAG
TGCTCATCATTGGAAAACGTTCTTCGGGGCGAAAACTCTCAAGGATCTTACCGCTGTTGAGATCCAGTTC
GATGTAACCCACTCGTGCACCCAACTGATCTTCAGCATCTTTTACTTTCACCAGCGTTTCTGGGTGAGCA
AAAACAGGAAGGCAAAATGCCGCAAAAAAGGGAATAAGGGCGACACGGAAATGTTGAATACTCATACTCT
TCCTTTTTCAATATTATTGAAGCATTTATCAGGGTTATTGTCTCATGAGCGGATACATATTTGAATGTAT
TTAGAAAAATAAACAAATAGGGGTTCCGCGCACATTTCCCCGAAAAGTGCCACCTGACGCGCCC
